Addgene plasmid #60012: Human_TFAM_NoMTS_L6_pET28a+
Purpose: Expresses TFAM No MTS L6 mutant in bacterial cells
Depositing lab: David Chan. Depositing organization: California Institute of Technology. Publication: Distinct structural features of TFAM drive mitochondrial DNA packaging versus transcriptional activation. Ngo HB, Lovely GA, Phillips R, Chan DC. Nat Commun. 2014;5:3077. doi: 10.1038/ncomms4077. PubMed 24435062.
Backbone
  Vector backbone: pET28a+
  Backbone manufacturer: Novagen
  Backbone size w/o insert (bp): 5369
  Total vector size (bp): 5953
  Vector type: Bacterial Expression
Growth in bacteria
  Bacterial resistance: Kanamycin, 50 μg/mL
  Growth temperature: 37°C
  Growth strain: DH5alpha
  Copy number: High Copy
Gene/Insert
  Gene/Insert name: Human TFAM No MTS (alt name: TCF6; MTTF1; MTTFA; TCF6L1; TCF6L2; TCF6L3)
  Species: H. sapiens (human)
  Insert size (bp): 618
  Mutation: Missing 1st 42 aas (Mitochondrial targeting sequence); Changed K136, H137, K139, R140, K146 and K147 to alanine
  GenBank ID: ENSG00000108064
  Entrez Gene: TFAM (a.k.a. MTDPS15, MTTF1, MTTFA, TCF6, TCF6L1, TCF6L2, TCF6L3)
  Promoter: T7
  Tag / fusion protein: 6xHis (N terminal on backbone)
  Cloning method: Restriction Enzyme; 5′ cloning site BamHI (not destroyed); 3′ cloning site XhoI (not destroyed)
  Sequencing primers: 5′ T7; 3′ T7 Terminator
Terms and licenses: Academic/Nonprofit Terms; Industry Terms: Not Available to Industry
Depositor comments: Note that depositor's assembled sequence is WT TFAM; mutations are clear in Addgene quality control sequence.
How to cite: Human_TFAM_NoMTS_L6_pET28a+ was a gift from David Chan (Addgene plasmid # 60012 ; http://n2t.net/addgene:60012 ; RRID:Addgene_60012)
