[The description below was written by a language model from this plasmid's Addgene catalogue record and pLannotate feature annotations shown in this document.]
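Description:
Human_TFAM_NoMTS_L6_pET28a+ is a bacterial expression plasmid built on the Novagen pET28a+ backbone for producing a mutant form of human mitochondrial transcription factor A (TFAM) in E. coli. The 5,953 bp plasmid carries a kanamycin resistance gene (aminoglycoside phosphotransferase) for selection, a ColE1/pMB1-type origin together with the bom and rop elements inherited from pBR322, and an f1 phage origin. The catalogue lists it as high copy, although rop normally moderates copy number. A lacI gene with its own promoter supplies lac repressor.

The insert, cloned between BamHI and XhoI, encodes TFAM lacking its first 42 residues, which comprise the mitochondrial targeting sequence. It therefore corresponds to the mature protein. The "L6" variant additionally changes K136, H137, K139, R140, K146 and K147 to alanine. Expression is driven by a T7 promoter followed by a lac operator and the T7 gene 10 ribosome binding site, so transcription depends on a host supplying T7 RNA polymerase and can be induced with IPTG. A T7 terminator closes the unit. The backbone contributes an N-terminal 6xHis tag, a thrombin cleavage site and the T7 tag leader upstream of TFAM, allowing affinity purification and tag removal. The annotation also detects a His-tag sequence downstream of the insert, but the record does not say whether it is translated.

The depositor's assembled sequence, from which the feature table was generated, represents wild-type TFAM. The alanine substitutions are instead evident in the repository's quality-control sequencing. The associated work concerns which structural features of TFAM drive mitochondrial DNA packaging as opposed to transcriptional activation, which suggests use as a source of recombinant mutant protein for such studies.
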