Features (pLannotate 1.2.2; 22 found; start..end, strand, type, name):
     12..467     +  rep_origin     f1 ori (sequence partly withheld): f1 bacteriophage origin of replication; arrow indicates direction of (+) strand synthesis
    494..551     +  promoter       AmpR promoter (fragment): bla
    560..1375    -  CDS            KanR: aminoglycoside phosphotransferase; aph(3')-Ia; confers resistance to kanamycin in bacteria or G418 (Geneticin®) in eukaryotes
   1497..2085    +  rep_origin     ori: high-copy-number ColE1/pMB1/pBR322/pUC origin of replication
   2271..2413    -  misc_feature   bom: basis of mobility region from pBR322
   2515..2706    -  CDS            rop: Rop protein, which maintains plasmids at low copy number; rop
   2723..3103    +  CDS            YPB1_ECOLX: Protein predicted: Swiss-Prot protein existence level 4. From Escherichia coli.
   3175..3466    -  CDS            TcR (fragment): tetracycline efflux protein; tet; confers resistance to tetracycline
   3481..3502    -  protein_bind   CAP binding site: CAP binding activates transcription in the presence of cAMP. E. coli catabolite activator protein
   3515..4597    -  CDS            lacI: lac repressor; lacI; The lac repressor binds to the lac operator to inhibit transcription in E. coli. This inhibition can be relieved by adding lactose or isopropyl-β-D-thiogalactopyranoside (IPTG).
   4598..4675    -  promoter       lacI promoter: lacI
   4683..4962    -  CDS            TcR (fragment): tetracycline efflux protein; tet; confers resistance to tetracycline
   4984..5002    +  promoter       T7 promoter: promoter for bacteriophage T7 RNA polymerase
   5003..5027    +  protein_bind   lac operator: The lac repressor binds to the lac operator to inhibit transcription in E. coli. This inhibition can be relieved by adding lactose or isopropyl-β-D-thiogalactopyranoside (IPTG). lac repressor encoded by lacI
   5042..5064    +  RBS            RBS: efficient ribosome binding site from bacteriophage T7 gene 10 (Olins and Rangwala, 1989)
   5083..5099    +  CDS            capTEV™ (fragment): composite tag for in vivo biotinylation, TEV protease cleavage, and 6xHis tagging
   5110..5127    +  CDS            thrombin site: thrombin recognition and cleavage site
   5131..5163    +  CDS            T7 tag (gene 10 leader): leader peptide from bacteriophage T7 gene 10 promotes efficient translation in E. coli
   5176..5787    +  CDS            TFAM (fragment): TFAM_HUMAN - Also known as TCF6, TCF6L2. Experimental evidence at protein level: Swiss-Prot protein existence level 1. Binds to the mitochondrial light strand promoter and functions in mitochondrial transcription regulation (PubMed:29445193, PubMed:32183942). Component of the mitochondrial transcription initiation complex, composed at least of TFB2M, TFAM and POLRMT that is required for basal transcription of mitochondrial DNA (PubMed:29149603). In this complex, TFAM recruits POLRMT to a specific promoter whereas TFB2M induces structural changes in POLRMT to enable promoter opening and trappin
   5797..5814    +  CDS            9xHis (fragment): 9xHis affinity tag
   5824..5873    +  CDS            SET1 (fragment): solubility-enhancement tag derived from T7 phage gene 10B
   5881..5928    +  terminator     T7 terminator: transcription terminator for bacteriophage T7 RNA polymerase
>Addgene plasmid #60012 | Human_TFAM_NoMTS_L6_pET28a+ | depositor full sequence | sequence record 95837 | Human_TFAM_NoMTS_L6_pET28a+ sequence 5953 bps
TGGCGAATGGG
[124 nt withheld, positions 12-135]
C
[91 nt withheld, positions 137-227]
A
[49 nt withheld, positions 229-277]
CCTTTGACGTTGGAGTCCACGTTCTTT
[37 nt withheld, positions 305-341]
ACCCTATCTCGGTCTATTCTTTTGATTTATAAGGGATTTTGCCGATTTCGGCCTATTGGTTAAAAAATGA
GCTGATTTAACAAAAATTTAACGCGAATTTTAACAAAATATTAACGTTTACAATTTCAGGTGGCACTTTT
CGGGGAAATGTGCGCGGAACCCCTATTTGTTTATTTTTCTAAATACATTCAAATATGTATCCGCTCATGA
ATTAATTCTTAGAAAAACTCATCGAGCATCAAATGAAACTGCAATTTATTCATATCAGGATTATCAATAC
CATATTTTTGAAAAAGCCGTTTCTGTAATGAAGGAGAAAACTCACCGAGGCAGTTCCATAGGATGGCAAG
ATCCTGGTATCGGTCTGCGATTCCGACTCGTCCAACATCAATACAACCTATTAATTTCCCCTCGTCAAAA
ATAAGGTTATCAAGTGAGAAATCACCATGAGTGACGACTGAATCCGGTGAGAATGGCAAAAGTTTATGCA
TTTCTTTCCAGACTTGTTCAACAGGCCAGCCATTACGCTCGTCATCAAAATCACTCGCATCAACCAAACC
GTTATTCATTCGTGATTGCGCCTGAGCGAGACGAAATACGCGATCGCTGTTAAAAGGACAATTACAAACA
GGAATCGAATGCAACCGGCGCAGGAACACTGCCAGCGCATCAACAATATTTTCACCTGAATCAGGATATT
CTTCTAATACCTGGAATGCTGTTTTCCCGGGGATCGCAGTGGTGAGTAACCATGCATCATCAGGAGTACG
GATAAAATGCTTGATGGTCGGAAGAGGCATAAATTCCGTCAGCCAGTTTAGTCTGACCATCTCATCTGTA
ACATCATTGGCAACGCTACCTTTGCCATGTTTCAGAAACAACTCTGGCGCATCGGGCTTCCCATACAATC
GATAGATTGTCGCACCTGATTGCCCGACATTATCGCGAGCCCATTTATACCCATATAAATCAGCATCCAT
GTTGGAATTTAATCGCGGCCTAGAGCAAGACGTTTCCCGTTGAATATGGCTCATAACACCCCTTGTATTA
CTGTTTATGTAAGCAGACAGTTTTATTGTTCATGACCAAAATCCCTTAACGTGAGTTTTCGTTCCACTGA
GCGTCAGACCCCGTAGAAAAGATCAAAGGATCTTCTTGAGATCCTTTTTTTCTGCGCGTAATCTGCTGCT
TGCAAACAAAAAAACCACCGCTACCAGCGGTGGTTTGTTTGCCGGATCAAGAGCTACCAACTCTTTTTCC
GAAGGTAACTGGCTTCAGCAGAGCGCAGATACCAAATACTGTCCTTCTAGTGTAGCCGTAGTTAGGCCAC
CACTTCAAGAACTCTGTAGCACCGCCTACATACCTCGCTCTGCTAATCCTGTTACCAGTGGCTGCTGCCA
GTGGCGATAAGTCGTGTCTTACCGGGTTGGACTCAAGACGATAGTTACCGGATAAGGCGCAGCGGTCGGG
CTGAACGGGGGGTTCGTGCACACAGCCCAGCTTGGAGCGAACGACCTACACCGAACTGAGATACCTACAG
CGTGAGCTATGAGAAAGCGCCACGCTTCCCGAAGGGAGAAAGGCGGACAGGTATCCGGTAAGCGGCAGGG
TCGGAACAGGAGAGCGCACGAGGGAGCTTCCAGGGGGAAACGCCTGGTATCTTTATAGTCCTGTCGGGTT
TCGCCACCTCTGACTTGAGCGTCGATTTTTGTGATGCTCGTCAGGGGGGCGGAGCCTATGGAAAAACGCC
AGCAACGCGGCCTTTTTACGGTTCCTGGCCTTTTGCTGGCCTTTTGCTCACATGTTCTTTCCTGCGTTAT
CCCCTGATTCTGTGGATAACCGTATTACCGCCTTTGAGTGAGCTGATACCGCTCGCCGCAGCCGAACGAC
CGAGCGCAGCGAGTCAGTGAGCGAGGAAGCGGAAGAGCGCCTGATGCGGTATTTTCTCCTTACGCATCTG
TGCGGTATTTCACACCGCATATATGGTGCACTCTCAGTACAATCTGCTCTGATGCCGCATAGTTAAGCCA
GTATACACTCCGCTATCGCTACGTGACTGGGTCATGGCTGCGCCCCGACACCCGCCAACACCCGCTGACG
CGCCCTGACGGGCTTGTCTGCTCCCGGCATCCGCTTACAGACAAGCTGTGACCGTCTCCGGGAGCTGCAT
GTGTCAGAGGTTTTCACCGTCATCACCGAAACGCGCGAGGCAGCTGCGGTAAAGCTCATCAGCGTGGTCG
TGAAGCGATTCACAGATGTCTGCCTGTTCATCCGCGTCCAGCTCGTTGAGTTTCTCCAGAAGCGTTAATG
TCTGGCTTCTGATAAAGCGGGCCATGTTAAGGGCGGTTTTTTCCTGTTTGGTCACTGATGCCTCCGTGTA
AGGGGGATTTCTGTTCATGGGGGTAATGATACCGATGAAACGAGAGAGGATGCTCACGATACGGGTTACT
GATGATGAACATGCCCGGTTACTGGAACGTTGTGAGGGTAAACAACTGGCGGTATGGATGCGGCGGGACC
AGAGAAAAATCACTCAGGGTCAATGCCAGCGCTTCGTTAATACAGATGTAGGTGTTCCACAGGGTAGCCA
GCAGCATCCTGCGATGCAGATCCGGAACATAATGGTGCAGGGCGCTGACTTCCGCGTTTCCAGACTTTAC
GAAACACGGAAACCGAAGACCATTCATGTTGTTGCTCAGGTCGCAGACGTTTTGCAGCAGCAGTCGCTTC
ACGTTCGCTCGCGTATCGGTGATTCATTCTGCTAACCAGTAAGGCAACCCCGCCAGCCTAGCCGGGTCCT
CAACGACAGGAGCACGATCATGCGCACCCGTGGGGCCGCCATGCCGGCGATAATGGCCTGCTTCTCGCCG
AAACGTTTGGTGGCGGGACCAGTGACGAAGGCTTGAGCGAGGGCGTGCAAGATTCCGAATACCGCAAGCG
ACAGGCCGATCATCGTCGCGCTCCAGCGAAAGCGGTCCTCGCCGAAAATGACCCAGAGCGCTGCCGGCAC
CTGTCCTACGAGTTGCATGATAAAGAAGACAGTCATAAGTGCGGCGACGATAGTCATGCCCCGCGCCCAC
CGGAAGGAGCTGACTGGGTTGAAGGCTCTCAAGGGCATCGGTCGAGATCCCGGTGCCTAATGAGTGAGCT
AACTTACATTAATTGCGTTGCGCTCACTGCCCGCTTTCCAGTCGGGAAACCTGTCGTGCCAGCTGCATTA
ATGAATCGGCCAACGCGCGGGGAGAGGCGGTTTGCGTATTGGGCGCCAGGGTGGTTTTTCTTTTCACCAG
TGAGACGGGCAACAGCTGATTGCCCTTCACCGCCTGGCCCTGAGAGAGTTGCAGCAAGCGGTCCACGCTG
GTTTGCCCCAGCAGGCGAAAATCCTGTTTGATGGTGGTTAACGGCGGGATATAACATGAGCTGTCTTCGG
TATCGTCGTATCCCACTACCGAGATATCCGCACCAACGCGCAGCCCGGACTCGGTAATGGCGCGCATTGC
GCCCAGCGCCATCTGATCGTTGGCAACCAGCATCGCAGTGGGAACGATGCCCTCATTCAGCATTTGCATG
GTTTGTTGAAAACCGGACATGGCACTCCAGTCGCCTTCCCGTTCCGCTATCGGCTGAATTTGATTGCGAG
TGAGATATTTATGCCAGCCAGCCAGACGCAGACGCGCCGAGACAGAACTTAATGGGCCCGCTAACAGCGC
GATTTGCTGGTGACCCAATGCGACCAGATGCTCCACGCCCAGTCGCGTACCGTCTTCATGGGAGAAAATA
ATACTGTTGATGGGTGTCTGGTCAGAGACATCAAGAAATAACGCCGGAACATTAGTGCAGGCAGCTTCCA
CAGCAATGGCATCCTGGTCATCCAGCGGATAGTTAATGATCAGCCCACTGACGCGTTGCGCGAGAAGATT
GTGCACCGCCGCTTTACAGGCTTCGACGCCGCTTCGTTCTACCATCGACACCACCACGCTGGCACCCAGT
TGATCGGCGCGAGATTTAATCGCCGCGACAATTTGCGACGGCGCGTGCAGGGCCAGACTGGAGGTGGCAA
CGCCAATCAGCAACGACTGTTTGCCCGCCAGTTGTTGTGCCACGCGGTTGGGAATGTAATTCAGCTCCGC
CATCGCCGCTTCCACTTTTTCCCGCGTTTTCGCAGAAACGTGGCTGGCCTGGTTCACCACGCGGGAAACG
GTCTGATAAGAGACACCGGCATACTCTGCGACATCGTATAACGTTACTGGTTTCACATTCACCACCCTGA
ATTGACTCTCTTCCGGGCGCTATCATGCCATACCGCGAAAGGTTTTGCGCCATTCGATGGTGTCCGGGAT
CTCGACGCTCTCCCTTATGCGACTCCTGCATTAGGAAGCAGCCCAGTAGTAGGTTGAGGCCGTTGAGCAC
CGCCGCCGCAAGGAATGGTGCATGCAAGGAGATGGCGCCCAACAGTCCCCCGGCCACGGGGCCTGCCACC
ATACCCACGCCGAAACAAGCGCTCATGAGCCCGAAGTGGCGAGCCCGATCTTCCCCATCGGTGATGTCGG
CGATATAGGCGCCAGCAACCGCACCTGTGGCGCCGGTGATGCCGGCCACGATGCGTCCGGCGTAGAGGAT
CGAGATCTCGATCCCGCGAAATTAATACGACTCACTATAGGGGAATTGTGAGCGGATAACAATTCCCCTC
TAGAAATAATTTTGTTTAACTTTAAGAAGGAGATATACCATGGGCAGCAGCCATCATCATCATCATCACA
GCAGCGGCCTGGTGCCGCGCGGCAGCCATATGGCTAGCATGACTGGTGGACAGCAAATGGGTCGCGGATC
CATGTCATCTGTCTTGGCAAGTTGTCCAAAGAAACCTGTAAGTTCTTACCTTCGATTTTCTAAAGAACAA
CTACCCATATTTAAAGCTCAGAACCCAGATGCAAAAACTACAGAACTAATTAGAAGAATTGCCCAGCGTT
GGAGGGAACTTCCTGATTCAAAGAAAAAAATATATCAAGATGCTTATAGGGCGGAGTGGCAGGTATATAA
AGAAGAGATAAGCAGATTTAAAGAACAGCTAACTCCAAGTCAGATTATGTCTTTGGAAAAAGAAATCATG
GACAAACATTTAAAAAGGAAAGCTATGACAAAAAAAAAAGAGTTAACACTGCTTGGAAAACCAAAAAGAC
CTCGTTCAGCTTATAACGTTTATGTAGCTGAAAGATTCCAAGAAGCTAAGGGTGATTCACCGCAGGAAAA
GCTGAAGACTGTAAAGGAAAACTGGAAAAATCTGTCTGACTCTGAAAAGGAATTATATATTCAGCATGCT
AAAGAGGACGAAACTCGTTATCATAATGAAATGAAGTCTTGGGAAGAACAAATGATTGAAGTTGGACGAA
AGGATCTTCTACGTCGCACAATAAAGAAACAACGAAAATATGGTGCTGAGGAGTGTTAACTCGAGCACCA
CCACCACCACCACTGAGATCCGGCTGCTAACAAAGCCCGAAAGGAAGCTGAGTTGGCTGCTGCCACCGCT
GAGCAATAACTAGCATAACCCCTTGGGGCCTCTAAACGGGTCTTGAGGGGTTTTTTGCTGAAAGGAGGAA
CTATATCCGGAT
