>Addgene plasmid #60012 | Human_TFAM_NoMTS_L6_pET28a+ | addgene partial sequence | sequence record 97650 | LacI-R 5'-GGCATACTCTGCGACATCGT-3'
TTCACCACCCTGAATTGACTCTCTTCCGGGCGCTATCATGCCATACCGCGAAAGGTTTTGCGCCATTCGA
TGGTGTCCGGGATCTCGACGCTCTCCCTTATGCGACTCCTGCATTAGGAAGCAGCCCAGTAGTAGGTTGA
GGCCGTTGAGCACCGCCGCCGCAAGGAATGGTGCATGCAAGGAGATGGCGCCCAACAGTCCCCCGGCCAC
GGGGCCTGCCACCATACCCACGCCGAAACAAGCGCTCATGAGCCCGAAGTGGCGAGCCCGATCTTCCCCA
TCGGTGATGTCGGCGATATAGGCGCCAGCAACCGCACCTGTGGCGCCGGTGATGCCGGCCACGATGCGTC
CGGCGTAGAGGATCGAGATCTCGATCCCGCGAAATTAATACGACTCACTATAGGGGAATTGTGAGCGGAT
AACAATTCCCCTCTAGAAATAATTTTGTTTAACTTTAAGAAGGAGATATACCATGGGCAGCAGCCATCAT
CATCATCATCACAGCAGCGGCCTGGTGCCGCGCGGCAGCCATATGGCTAGCATGACTGGTGGACAGCAAA
TGGGTCGCGGATCCATGTCATCTGTCTTGGCAAGTTGTCCAAAGAAACCTGTAAGTTCTTACCTTCGATT
TTCTAAAGAACAACTACCCATATTTAAAGCTCAGAACCCAGATGCAAAAACTACAGAACTAATTAGAAGA
ATTGCCCAGCGTTGGAGGGAACTTCCTGATTCA
