>Addgene plasmid #60012 | Human_TFAM_NoMTS_L6_pET28a+ | addgene partial sequence | sequence record 97653 | F1ori-R 5'-AGGGAAGAAAGCGAAAGGAG-3'
AAGACCCGTTTAGAGGCCCCAAGGGGTTATGCTAGTTATTGCTCAGCGGTGGCAGCAGCCAACTCAGCTT
CCTTTCGGGCTTTGTTAGCAGCCGGATCTCAGTGGTGGTGGTGGTGGTGCTCGAGTTAACACTCCTCAGC
ACCATATTTTCGTTGTTTCTTTATTGTGCGACGTAGAAGATCCTTTCGTCCAACTTCAATCATTTGTTCT
TCCCAAGACTTCATTTCATTATGATAACGAGTTTCGTCCTCTTTAGCATGCTGAATATATAATTCCTTTT
CAGAGTCAGACAGATTTTTCCAGTTTTCCTTTACAGTCTTCAGCTTTTCCTGCGGTGAATCACCCTTAGC
TTCTTGGAATCTTTCAGCTACATAAACGTTATAAGCTGAACGAGGTCTTTTTGGTTTTCCAAGCAGTGTT
AACTCTGCTGCTTTTGTCATAGCTTTCGCTGCTAAAGCTGCGTCCATGATTTCTTTTTCCAAAGACATAA
TCTGACTTGGAGTTAGCTGTTCTTTAAATCTGCTTATCTCTTCTTTATATACCTGCCACTCCGCCCTATA
AGCATCTTGATATATTTTTTTCTTTGAATCA
